>Addgene plasmid #107934 | pAAV-hSyn-Htt171-66Q-myc-WPRE | addgene full sequence | sequence record 261374 | Addgene NGS Result
GGGGGGGGGGGGGGGGGGGGGGCCACTCCCTCTCTGCGCGCTCGCTCGCTCACTGAGGCCGCCCGGGCAA
AGCCCGGGCGTCGGGCGACCTTTGGTCGCCCGGCCTCAGTGAGCGAGCGAGCGCGCAGAGAGGGAGTGGC
CAACTCCATCACTAGGGGTTCCTCAGATCGGGCTGCAGGAATTGGCCGCTCTAGACTCTAGCTGCAGAGG
GACCTGCGTATGAGTGCAAGTGGGTTTTAGGACCAGGATGAGGCGGGGTGGGGGTGCCTACCTGACGACC
GACCCCGACCCACTGGACAAGCACCCAACCCCCATTCCCCAAATTGCGCATCCCCTATCAGAGAGGGGGA
GGGGAAACAGGATGCGGCGAGGCGCGTGCGCACTGCCAGCTTCAGCACCGCGGACAGTGCCTTCGCCCCC
GCCTGGCGGCGCGCGCCACCGCCGCCTCAGCACTGAAGGCGCGCTGACGTCACTCGCCGGTCCCCCGCAA
ACTCCCCTTCCCGGCCACCTTGGTCGCGTCCGCGCCGCCGCCGGCCCAGCCGGACCGCACCACGCGAGGC
GCGAGATAGGGGGGCACGGGCGCGACCATCTGCGCTGCGGCGCCGGCGACTCAGCGCTGCCTCAGTCTGC
GGTGGGCAGCGGAGGAGTCGTGTCGTGCCTGAGAGCGCAGTCGAATTCAAGCTGCTAGCAAGGATCCACC
GGTACCATGGCGACCCTGGAAAAGCTGATGAAGGCCTTCGAGTCCCTCAAGTCCTTCCAGCAGCAGCAGC
AGCAGCAGCAGCAGCAGCAGCAGCAGCAGCAGCAGCAGCAGCAGCAGCAGCAGCAGCAGCAGCAGCAGCA
GCAGCAGCAGCAGCAGCAGCAGCAGCAGCAGCAGCAGCAGCAGCAGCAGCAGCAGCAGCAGCAGCAGCAG
CAGCAGCAGCAGCAGCAGCAGCAGCAGCAGCAGCAGCAGCAACAGCCGCCACCGCCGCCGCCGCCGCCGC
CGCCTCCTCAGCTTCCTCAGCCGCCGCCGCAGGCACAGCCGCTGCTGCCTCAGCCGCAGCCGCCCCCGCC
GCCGCCCCCGCCGCCACCCGGCCCGGCTGTGGCTGAGGAGCCGCTGCACCGACCAAAGAAAGAACTTTCA
GCTACCAAGAAAGACCGTGTGAATCATTGTCTGACAATATGTGAAAACATAGTGGCACAGTCTGTCAGAA
ATTCTCCAGAATTTCAGAAACTTCTGGGCATCGCTATGGAACTTTTTCTGCTGTGCAGTGATGACGCAGA
GTCAGATGTCAGGATGGTGGCTGACGAATGCCTCAACAAAGTTATCAAAGCTTTGATGGATTCTAATCTT
CCAAGGTTACAGCTCGAGTCTAGAGGGCCCTTCGAACAAAAACTCATCTCAGAAGAGGATCTGAATATGC
ATACCGGTCATCATCACCATCACCATTGAACTAGTGGATCCGTCGACAATCAACCTCTGGATTACAAAAT
TTGTGAAAGATTGACTGGTATTCTTAACTATGTTGCTCCTTTTACGCTATGTGGATACGCTGCTTTAATG
CCTTTGTATCATGCTATTGCTTCCCGTATGGCTTTCATTTTCTCCTCCTTGTATAAATCCTGGTTGCTGT
CTCTTTATGAGGAGTTGTGGCCCGTTGTCAGGCAACGTGGCGTGGTGTGCACTGTGTTTGCTGACGCAAC
CCCCACTGGTTGGGGCATTGCCACCACCTGTCAGCTCCTTTCCGGGACTTTCGCTTTCCCCCTCCCTATT
GCCACGGCGGAACTCATCGCCGCCTGCCTTGCCCGCTGCTGGACAGGGGCTCGGCTGTTGGGCACTGACA
ATTCCGTGGTGTTGTCGGGGAAGCTGACGTCCTTTCCATGGCTGCTCGCCTGTGTTGCCACCTGGATTCT
GCGCGGGACGTCCTTCTGCTACGTCCCTTCGGCCCTCAATCCAGCGGACCTTCCTTCCCGCGGCCTGCTG
CCGGCTCTGCGGCCTCTTCCGCGTCTTCGCCTTCGCCCTCAGACGAGTCGGATCTCCCTTTGGGCCGCCT
CCCCGCCTGGAATTCGAGCTCGGTACAGCTTATCGATACCGTCGACTTCGAGCAACTTGTTTATTGCAGC
TTATAATGGTTACAAATAAAGCAATAGCATCACAAATTTCACAAATAAAGCATTTTTTTCACTGCATTCT
AGTTGTGGTTTGTCCAAACTCATCAATGTATCTTATCATGTCTGGATCGTCTAGCATCGAAGATCCCCCG
ATCTGAGGAACCCCTAGTGATGGAGTTGGCCACTCCCTCTCTGCAGCCTGCATTAATGAATCGGCCAACG
CGCGGGGAGAGGCGGTTTGCGTATTGGGCGCTCTTCCGCTTCCTCGCTCACTGACTCGCTGCGCTCGGTC
GTTCGGCTGCGGCGAGCGGTATCAGCTCACTCAAAGGCGGTAATACGGTTATCCACAGAATCAGGGGATA
ACGCAGGAAAGAACATGTGAGCAAAAGGCCAGCAAAAGGCCAGGAACCGTAAAAAGGCCGCGTTGCTGGC
GTTTTTCCATAGGCTCCGCCCCCCTGACGAGCATCACAAAAATCGACGCTCAAGTCAGAGGTGGCGAAAC
CCGACAGGACTATAAAGATACCAGGCGTTTCCCCCTGGAAGCTCCCTCGTGCGCTCTCCTGTTCCGACCC
TGCCGCTTACCGGATACCTGTCCGCCTTTCTCCCTTCGGGAAGCGTGGCGCTTTCTCATAGCTCACGCTG
TAGGTATCTCAGTTCGGTGTAGGTCGTTCGCTCCAAGCTGGGCTGTGTGCACGAACCCCCCGTTCAGCCC
GACCGCTGCGCCTTATCCGGTAACTATCGTCTTGAGTCCAACCCGGTAAGACACGACTTATCGCCACTGG
CAGCAGCCACTGGTAACAGGATTAGCAGAGCGAGGTATGTAGGCGGTGCTACAGAGTTCTTGAAGTGGTG
GCCTAACTACGGCTACACTAGAAGAACAGTATTTGGTATCTGCGCTCTGCTGAAGCCAGTTACCTTCGGA
AAAAGAGTTGGTAGCTCTTGATCCGGCAAACAAACCACCGCTGGTAGCGGTGGTTTTTTTGTTTGCAAGC
AGCAGATTACGCGCAGAAAAAAAGGATCTCAAGAAGATCCTTTGATCTTTTCTACGGGGTCTGACGCTCA
GTGGAACGAAAACTCACGTTAAGGGATTTTGGTCATGAGATTATCAAAAAGGATCTTCACCTAGATCCTT
TTAAATTAAAAATGAAGTTTTAAATCAATCTAAAGTATATATGAGTAAACTTGGTCTGACAGTTACCAAT
GCTTAATCAGTGAGGCACCTATCTCAGCGATCTGTCTATTTCGTTCATCCATAGTTGCCTGACTCCCCGT
CGTGTAGATAACTACGATACGGGAGGGCTTACCATCTGGCCCCAGTGCTGCAATGATACCGCGAGACCCA
CGCTCACCGGCTCCAGATTTATCAGCAATAAACCAGCCAGCCGGAAGGGCCGAGCGCAGAAGTGGTCCTG
CAACTTTATCCGCCTCCATCCAGTCTATTAATTGTTGCCGGGAAGCTAGAGTAAGTAGTTCGCCAGTTAA
TAGTTTGCGCAACGTTGTTGCCATTGCTACAGGCATCGTGGTGTCACGCTCGTCGTTTGGTATGGCTTCA
TTCAGCTCCGGTTCCCAACGATCAAGGCGAGTTACATGATCCCCCATGTTGTGCAAAAAAGCGGTTAGCT
CCTTCGGTCCTCCGATCGTTGTCAGAAGTAAGTTGGCCGCAGTGTTATCACTCATGGTTATGGCAGCACT
GCATAATTCTCTTACTGTCATGCCATCCGTAAGATGCTTTTCTGTGACTGGTGAGTACTCAACCAAGTCA
TTCTGAGAATAGTGTATGCGGCGACCGAGTTGCTCTTGCCCGGCGTCAATACGGGATAATACCGCGCCAC
ATAGCAGAACTTTAAAAGTGCTCATCATTGGAAAACGTTCTTCGGGGCGAAAACTCTCAAGGATCTTACC
GCTGTTGAGATCCAGTTCGATGTAACCCACTCGTGCACCCAACTGATCTTCAGCATCTTTTACTTTCACC
AGCGTTTCTGGGTGAGCAAAAACAGGAAGGCAAAATGCCGCAAAAAAGGGAATAAGGGCGACACGGAAAT
GTTGAATACTCATACTCTTCCTTTTTCAATATTATTGAAGCATTTATCAGGGTTATTGTCTCATGAGCGG
ATACATATTTGAATGTATTTAGAAAAATAAACAAATAGGGGTTCCGCGCACATTTCCCCGAAAAGTGCCA
CCTGACGTCTAAGAAACCATTATTATCATGACATTAACCTATAAAAATAGGCGTATCACGAGGCCCTTTC
GTCTCGCGCGTTTCGGTGATGACGGTGAAAACCTCTGACACATGCAGCTCCCGGAGACGGTCACAGCTTG
TCTGTAAGCGGATGCCGGGAGCAGACAAGCCCGTCAGGGCGCGTCAGCGGGTGTTGGCGGGTGTCGGGGC
TGGCTTAACTATGCGGCATCAGAGCAGATTGTACTGAGAGTGCACCATATGCGGTGTGAAATACCGCACA
GATGCGTAAGGAGAAAATACCGCATCAGGAAATTGTAAGCGTTAATATTTTGTTAAAATTCGCGTTAAAT
TTTTGTTAAATCAGCTCATTTTTTAACCAATAGGCCGAAATCGGCAAAATCCCTTATAAATCAAAAGAAT
AGACCGAGATAGGGT
[37 nt withheld, positions 4706-4742]
AAAGAACGTGGACTCCAACGTCAAAGG
[49 nt withheld, positions 4770-4818]
T
[91 nt withheld, positions 4820-4910]
G
[124 nt withheld, positions 4912-5035]
CCATTCGCCATTCAGGCTGCGCAACTGTTGGGAAGGGCGATCGGTGCGGGCCTCTTCGCTATTACGCCAG
GCTGCA
Features (pLannotate 1.2.2; 17 found; start..end, strand, type, name):
      1..23      +  promoter       chicken β-actin promoter (fragment): contains a 21-bp deletion relative to the standard chicken β-actin promoter
     34..163     -  repeat_region  AAV2 ITR (fragment): inverted terminal repeat of adeno-associated virus serotype 2 inverted
    223..670     +  promoter       hSyn promoter: human synapsin I promoter; confers neuron-specific expression (Kügler et al., 2003)
    707..1348    +  CDS            HTT (fragment): HD_HUMAN - Also known as HD, IT15. Experimental evidence at protein level: Swiss-Prot protein existence level 1. [Huntingtin, myristoylated N-terminal fragment]: Promotes the formation of autophagic vesicles. From Homo sapiens (Human).
   1448..2036    +  misc_feature   WPRE: woodchuck hepatitis virus posttranscriptional regulatory element
   2040..2056    +  misc_feature   MCS (fragment): pUC18/19 multiple cloning site
   2057..2082    +  misc_feature   MCS (fragment): pBluescript multiple cloning site
   2084..2218    +  polyA_signal   SV40 poly(A) signal: SV40 polyadenylation signal
   2246..2284    +  repeat_region  AAV2 ITR (fragment): inverted terminal repeat of adeno-associated virus serotype 2 inverted
   2288..2341    -  CDS            lacI (fragment): lac repressor; lacI; The lac repressor binds to the lac operator to inhibit transcription in E. coli. This inhibition can be relieved by adding lactose or isopropyl-β-D-thiogalactopyranoside (IPTG).
   2524..3112    -  rep_origin     ori: high-copy-number ColE1/pMB1/pBR322/pUC origin of replication
   3283..4143    -  CDS            AmpR: β-lactamase; bla; confers resistance to ampicillin, carbenicillin, and related antibiotics
   4144..4248    -  promoter       AmpR promoter: bla
   4343..4378    +  CDS            rop (fragment): Rop protein, which maintains plasmids at low copy number; rop
   4480..4579    +  misc_feature   bom (fragment): basis of mobility region from pBR322
   4607..5035    -  rep_origin     f1 ori (sequence partly withheld): f1 bacteriophage origin of replication; arrow indicates direction of (+) strand synthesis
   5039..5105    -  CDS            lacZα (fragment): LacZα fragment of β-galactosidase; lacZ fragment
