[The description below was written by a language model from this plasmid's Addgene catalogue record and pLannotate feature annotations shown in this document.]
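Description:
pAAV-hSyn-Htt171-66Q-myc-WPRE is an adeno-associated virus transfer plasmid built on a pAAV backbone and designed to express an N-terminal fragment of mutant human huntingtin in neurons. In bacteria it is maintained through a high-copy ColE1/pUC-type origin and selected with ampicillin via the β-lactamase gene. An f1 phage origin and small remnants of lacZα, lacI, rop and bom are also annotated in the backbone, as is a very short match to the chicken β-actin promoter that is unlikely to be functional. The catalogue lists a total size of 5,249 bp, whereas the sequenced record behind the feature table is 5,111 nt. Both AAV2 inverted terminal repeats are annotated only as fragments, the downstream one very short. This may reflect the difficulty of sequencing these structured repeats or a genuine truncation, and the record does not resolve which. The recommended recombination-deficient growth strain is consistent with the instability of ITR and CAG-repeat sequences.

Between the ITRs, the human synapsin I promoter confers neuron-specific transcription of a 723 bp insert described as exon 1 of human HTT carrying 66 polyglutamine repeats. The plasmid name points to the first 171 residues of the protein and a myc epitope tag, although the tag is not separately annotated in the feature table. A WPRE follows the coding sequence to enhance transcript stability and expression, and an SV40 polyadenylation signal terminates the message. The ITRs allow the cassette to be packaged into recombinant AAV particles when helper functions are supplied. The construct is intended for neuronal delivery of aggregation-prone mutant huntingtin to model Huntington's disease, and the associated work concerned effects of huntingtin aggregation on autophagy and microRNA regulation.
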