Addgene plasmid #107934: pAAV-hSyn-Htt171-66Q-myc-WPRE
Purpose: Adeno-Associated viral (AAV) vector plasmid expressing exon1 of mutant HTT (mHTT, 66 polyQ repeats) in neurons
Depositing lab: Johan Jakobsson. Depositing organization: Lund University. Publication: Huntingtin Aggregation Impairs Autophagy, Leading to Argonaute-2 Accumulation and Global MicroRNA Dysregulation. Pircs K, Petri R, Madsen S, Brattas PL, Vuono R, Ottosson DR, St-Amour I, Hersbach BA, Matusiak-Bruckner M, Lundh SH, Petersen A, Deglon N, Hebert SS, Parmar M, Barker RA, Jakobsson J. Cell Rep. 2018 Aug 7;24(6):1397-1406. doi: 10.1016/j.celrep.2018.07.017. PubMed 30089251.
Backbone
  Vector backbone: pAAV
  Backbone size w/o insert (bp): 3000
  Total vector size (bp): 5249
  Vector type: AAV
Growth in bacteria
  Bacterial resistance: Ampicillin, 100 μg/mL
  Growth temperature: 37°C
  Growth strain: NEB Stable
  Copy number: Unknown
Gene/Insert
  Gene/Insert name: Exon 1 of mutant HTT, 66 polyQ repeats (alt names: mutantHTT; mHTT)
  Species: H. sapiens (human)
  Insert size (bp): 723
  GenBank ID: NM_002111.7
  Entrez Gene: HTT (a.k.a. HD, IT15, LOMARS)
  Promoter: hSynapsin
  Cloning method: Restriction Enzyme; 5′ cloning site KpnI, NheI (not destroyed); 3′ cloning site SpeI (not destroyed)
  Sequencing primers: 5′ AGTCGTGTCGTGCCTGAGA
Terms and licenses: Academic/Nonprofit Terms; Industry Terms: Not Available to Industry
How to cite: pAAV-hSyn-Htt171-66Q-myc-WPRE was a gift from Johan Jakobsson (Addgene plasmid # 107934 ; http://n2t.net/addgene:107934 ; RRID:Addgene_107934)
